>Addgene plasmid #129578 | LentiCRISPR v2 mBAK | addgene full sequence | sequence record 255638 | Addgene NGS Result
GTGATGCGGTTTTGGCAGTACATCAATGGGCGTGGATAGCGGTTTGACTCACGGGGATTTCCAAGTCTCC
ACCCCATTGACGTCAATGGGAGTTTGTTTTGGCACCAAAATCAACGGGACTTTCCAAAATGTCGTAACAA
CTCCGCCCCATTGACGCAAATGGGCGGTAGGCGTGTACGGTGGGAGGTCTATATAAGCAGCGCGTTTTGC
CTGTACTGGGTCTCTCTGGTTAGACCAGATCTGAGCCTGGGAGCTCTCTGGCTAACTAGGGAACCCACTG
CTTAAGCCTCAATAAAGCTTGCCTTGAGTGCTTCAAGTAGTGTGTGCCCGTCTGTTGTGTGACTCTGGTA
ACTAGAGATCCCTCAGACCCTTTTAGTCAGTGTGGAAAATCTCTAGCAGTGGCGCCCGAACAGGGACTTG
AAAGCGAAAGGGAAACCAGAGGAGCTCTCTCGACGCAGGACTCGGCTTGCTGAAGCGCGCACGGCAAGAG
GCGAGGGGCGGCGACTGGTGAGTACGCCAAAAATTTTGACTAGCGGAGGCTAGAAGGAGAGAGATGGGTG
CGAGAGCGTCAGTATTAAGCGGGGGAGAATTAGATCGCGATGGGAAAAAATTCGGTTAAGGCCAGGGGGA
AAGAAAAAATATAAATTAAAACATATAGTATGGGCAAGCAGGGAGCTAGAACGATTCGCAGTTAATCCTG
GCCTGTTAGAAACATCAGAAGGCTGTAGACAAATACTGGGACAGCTACAACCATCCCTTCAGACAGGATC
AGAAGAACTTAGATCATTATATAATACAGTAGCAACCCTCTATTGTGTGCATCAAAGGATAGAGATAAAA
GACACCAAGGAAGCTTTAGACAAGATAGAGGAAGAGCAAAACAAAAGTAAGACCACCGCACAGCAAGCGG
CCGCTGATCTTCAGACCTGGAGGAGGAGATATGAGGGACAATTGGAGAAGTGAATTATATAAATATAAAG
TAGTAAAAATTGAACCATTAGGAGTAGCACCCACCAAGGCAAAGAGAAGAGTGGTGCAGAGAGAAAAAAG
AGCAGTGGGAATAGGAGCTTTGTTCCTTGGGTTCTTGGGAGCAGCAGGAAGCACTATGGGCGCAGCGTCA
ATGACGCTGACGGTACAGGCCAGACAATTATTGTCTGGTATAGTGCAGCAGCAGAACAATTTGCTGAGGG
CTATTGAGGCGCAACAGCATCTGTTGCAACTCACAGTCTGGGGCATCAAGCAGCTCCAGGCAAGAATCCT
GGCTGTGGAAAGATACCTAAAGGATCAACAGCTCCTGGGGATTTGGGGTTGCTCTGGAAAACTCATTTGC
ACCACTGCTGTGCCTTGGAATGCTAGTTGGAGTAATAAATCTCTGGAACAGATTTGGAATCACACGACCT
GGATGGAGTGGGACAGAGAAATTAACAATTACACAAGCTTAATACACTCCTTAATTGAAGAATCGCAAAA
CCAGCAAGAAAAGAATGAACAAGAATTATTGGAATTAGATAAATGGGCAAGTTTGTGGAATTGGTTTAAC
ATAACAAATTGGCTGTGGTATATAAAATTATTCATAATGATAGTAGGAGGCTTGGTAGGTTTAAGAATAG
TTTTTGCTGTACTTTCTATAGTGAATAGAGTTAGGCAGGGATATTCACCATTATCGTTTCAGACCCACCT
CCCAACCCCGAGGGGACCCGACAGGCCCGAAGGAATAGAAGAAGAAGGTGGAGAGAGAGACAGAGACAGA
TCCATTCGATTAGTGAACGGATCGGCACTGCGTGCGCCAATTCTGCAGACAAATGGCAGTATTCATCCAC
AATTTTAAAAGAAAAGGGGGGATTGGGGGGTACAGTGCAGGGGAAAGAATAGTAGACATAATAGCAACAG
ACATACAAACTAAAGAATTACAAAAACAAATTACAAAAATTCAAAATTTTCGGGTTTATTACAGGGACAG
CAGAGATCCAGTTTGGTTAATTAAGGTACCGAGGGCCTATTTCCCATGATTCCTTCATATTTGCATATAC
GATACAAGGCTGTTAGAGAGATAATTAGAATTAATTTGACTGTAAACACAAAGATATTAGTACAAAATAC
GTGACGTAGAAAGTAATAATTTCTTGGGTAGTTTGCAGTTTTAAAATTATGTTTTAAAATGGACTATCAT
ATGCTTACCGTAACTTGAAAGTATTTCGATTTCTTGGCTTTATATATCTTGTGGAAAGGACGAAACACCG
GGAACTCTGTGTCGTAGCGCGTTTTAGAGCTAGAAATAGCAAGTTAAAATAAGGCTAGTCCGTTATCAAC
TTGAAAAAGTGGCACCGAGTCGGTGCTTTTTTGAATTCGCTAGCTAGGTCTTGAAAGGAGTGGGAATTGG
CTCCGGTGCCCGTCAGTGGGCAGAGCGCACATCGCCCACAGTCCCCGAGAAGTTGGGGGGAGGGGTCGGC
AATTGATCCGGTGCCTAGAGAAGGTGGCGCGGGGTAAACTGGGAAAGTGATGTCGTGTACTGGCTCCGCC
TTTTTCCCGAGGGTGGGGGAGAACCGTATATAAGTGCAGTAGTCGCCGTGAACGTTCTTTTTCGCAACGG
GTTTGCCGCCAGAACACAGGACCGGTTCTAGAGCGCTGCCACCATGGACAAGAAGTACAGCATCGGCCTG
GACATCGGCACCAACTCTGTGGGCTGGGCCGTGATCACCGACGAGTACAAGGTGCCCAGCAAGAAATTCA
AGGTGCTGGGCAACACCGACCGGCACAGCATCAAGAAGAACCTGATCGGAGCCCTGCTGTTCGACAGCGG
CGAAACAGCCGAGGCCACCCGGCTGAAGAGAACCGCCAGAAGAAGATACACCAGACGGAAGAACCGGATC
TGCTATCTGCAAGAGATCTTCAGCAACGAGATGGCCAAGGTGGACGACAGCTTCTTCCACAGACTGGAAG
AGTCCTTCCTGGTGGAAGAGGATAAGAAGCACGAGCGGCACCCCATCTTCGGCAACATCGTGGACGAGGT
GGCCTACCACGAGAAGTACCCCACCATCTACCACCTGAGAAAGAAACTGGTGGACAGCACCGACAAGGCC
GACCTGCGGCTGATCTATCTGGCCCTGGCCCACATGATCAAGTTCCGGGGCCACTTCCTGATCGAGGGCG
ACCTGAACCCCGACAACAGCGACGTGGACAAGCTGTTCATCCAGCTGGTGCAGACCTACAACCAGCTGTT
CGAGGAAAACCCCATCAACGCCAGCGGCGTGGACGCCAAGGCCATCCTGTCTGCCAGACTGAGCAAGAGC
AGACGGCTGGAAAATCTGATCGCCCAGCTGCCCGGCGAGAAGAAGAATGGCCTGTTCGGAAACCTGATTG
CCCTGAGCCTGGGCCTGACCCCCAACTTCAAGAGCAACTTCGACCTGGCCGAGGATGCCAAACTGCAGCT
GAGCAAGGACACCTACGACGACGACCTGGACAACCTGCTGGCCCAGATCGGCGACCAGTACGCCGACCTG
TTTCTGGCCGCCAAGAACCTGTCCGACGCCATCCTGCTGAGCGACATCCTGAGAGTGAACACCGAGATCA
CCAAGGCCCCCCTGAGCGCCTCTATGATCAAGAGATACGACGAGCACCACCAGGACCTGACCCTGCTGAA
AGCTCTCGTGCGGCAGCAGCTGCCTGAGAAGTACAAAGAGATTTTCTTCGACCAGAGCAAGAACGGCTAC
GCCGGCTACATTGACGGCGGAGCCAGCCAGGAAGAGTTCTACAAGTTCATCAAGCCCATCCTGGAAAAGA
TGGACGGCACCGAGGAACTGCTCGTGAAGCTGAACAGAGAGGACCTGCTGCGGAAGCAGCGGACCTTCGA
CAACGGCAGCATCCCCCACCAGATCCACCTGGGAGAGCTGCACGCCATTCTGCGGCGGCAGGAAGATTTT
TACCCATTCCTGAAGGACAACCGGGAAAAGATCGAGAAGATCCTGACCTTCCGCATCCCCTACTACGTGG
GCCCTCTGGCCAGGGGAAACAGCAGATTCGCCTGGATGACCAGAAAGAGCGAGGAAACCATCACCCCCTG
GAACTTCGAGGAAGTGGTGGACAAGGGCGCTTCCGCCCAGAGCTTCATCGAGCGGATGACCAACTTCGAT
AAGAACCTGCCCAACGAGAAGGTGCTGCCCAAGCACAGCCTGCTGTACGAGTACTTCACCGTGTATAACG
AGCTGACCAAAGTGAAATACGTGACCGAGGGAATGAGAAAGCCCGCCTTCCTGAGCGGCGAGCAGAAAAA
GGCCATCGTGGACCTGCTGTTCAAGACCAACCGGAAAGTGACCGTGAAGCAGCTGAAAGAGGACTACTTC
AAGAAAATCGAGTGCTTCGACTCCGTGGAAATCTCCGGCGTGGAAGATCGGTTCAACGCCTCCCTGGGCA
CATACCACGATCTGCTGAAAATTATCAAGGACAAGGACTTCCTGGACAATGAGGAAAACGAGGACATTCT
GGAAGATATCGTGCTGACCCTGACACTGTTTGAGGACAGAGAGATGATCGAGGAACGGCTGAAAACCTAT
GCCCACCTGTTCGACGACAAAGTGATGAAGCAGCTGAAGCGGCGGAGATACACCGGCTGGGGCAGGCTGA
GCCGGAAGCTGATCAACGGCATCCGGGACAAGCAGTCCGGCAAGACAATCCTGGATTTCCTGAAGTCCGA
CGGCTTCGCCAACAGAAACTTCATGCAGCTGATCCACGACGACAGCCTGACCTTTAAAGAGGACATCCAG
AAAGCCCAGGTGTCCGGCCAGGGCGATAGCCTGCACGAGCACATTGCCAATCTGGCCGGCAGCCCCGCCA
TTAAGAAGGGCATCCTGCAGACAGTGAAGGTGGTGGACGAGCTCGTGAAAGTGATGGGCCGGCACAAGCC
CGAGAACATCGTGATCGAAATGGCCAGAGAGAACCAGACCACCCAGAAGGGACAGAAGAACAGCCGCGAG
AGAATGAAGCGGATCGAAGAGGGCATCAAAGAGCTGGGCAGCCAGATCCTGAAAGAACACCCCGTGGAAA
ACACCCAGCTGCAGAACGAGAAGCTGTACCTGTACTACCTGCAGAATGGGCGGGATATGTACGTGGACCA
GGAACTGGACATCAACCGGCTGTCCGACTACGATGTGGACCATATCGTGCCTCAGAGCTTTCTGAAGGAC
GACTCCATCGACAACAAGGTGCTGACCAGAAGCGACAAGAACCGGGGCAAGAGCGACAACGTGCCCTCCG
AAGAGGTCGTGAAGAAGATGAAGAACTACTGGCGGCAGCTGCTGAACGCCAAGCTGATTACCCAGAGAAA
GTTCGACAATCTGACCAAGGCCGAGAGAGGCGGCCTGAGCGAACTGGATAAGGCCGGCTTCATCAAGAGA
CAGCTGGTGGAAACCCGGCAGATCACAAAGCACGTGGCACAGATCCTGGACTCCCGGATGAACACTAAGT
ACGACGAGAATGACAAGCTGATCCGGGAAGTGAAAGTGATCACCCTGAAGTCCAAGCTGGTGTCCGATTT
CCGGAAGGATTTCCAGTTTTACAAAGTGCGCGAGATCAACAACTACCACCACGCCCACGACGCCTACCTG
AACGCCGTCGTGGGAACCGCCCTGATCAAAAAGTACCCTAAGCTGGAAAGCGAGTTCGTGTACGGCGACT
ACAAGGTGTACGACGTGCGGAAGATGATCGCCAAGAGCGAGCAGGAAATCGGCAAGGCTACCGCCAAGTA
CTTCTTCTACAGCAACATCATGAACTTTTTCAAGACCGAGATTACCCTGGCCAACGGCGAGATCCGGAAG
CGGCCTCTGATCGAGACAAACGGCGAAACCGGGGAGATCGTGTGGGATAAGGGCCGGGATTTTGCCACCG
TGCGGAAAGTGCTGAGCATGCCCCAAGTGAATATCGTGAAAAAGACCGAGGTGCAGACAGGCGGCTTCAG
CAAAGAGTCTATCCTGCCCAAGAGGAACAGCGATAAGCTGATCGCCAGAAAGAAGGACTGGGACCCTAAG
AAGTACGGCGGCTTCGACAGCCCCACCGTGGCCTATTCTGTGCTGGTGGTGGCCAAAGTGGAAAAGGGCA
AGTCCAAGAAACTGAAGAGTGTGAAAGAGCTGCTGGGGATCACCATCATGGAAAGAAGCAGCTTCGAGAA
GAATCCCATCGACTTTCTGGAAGCCAAGGGCTACAAAGAAGTGAAAAAGGACCTGATCATCAAGCTGCCT
AAGTACTCCCTGTTCGAGCTGGAAAACGGCCGGAAGAGAATGCTGGCCTCTGCCGGCGAACTGCAGAAGG
GAAACGAACTGGCCCTGCCCTCCAAATATGTGAACTTCCTGTACCTGGCCAGCCACTATGAGAAGCTGAA
GGGCTCCCCCGAGGATAATGAGCAGAAACAGCTGTTTGTGGAACAGCACAAGCACTACCTGGACGAGATC
ATCGAGCAGATCAGCGAGTTCTCCAAGAGAGTGATCCTGGCCGACGCTAATCTGGACAAAGTGCTGTCCG
CCTACAACAAGCACCGGGATAAGCCCATCAGAGAGCAGGCCGAGAATATCATCCACCTGTTTACCCTGAC
CAATCTGGGAGCCCCTGCCGCCTTCAAGTACTTTGACACCACCATCGACCGGAAGAGGTACACCAGCACC
AAAGAGGTGCTGGACGCCACCCTGATCCACCAGAGCATCACCGGCCTGTACGAGACACGGATCGACCTGT
CTCAGCTGGGAGGCGACAAGCGACCTGCCGCCACAAAGAAGGCTGGACAGGCTAAGAAGAAGAAAGATTA
CAAAGACGATGACGATAAGGGATCCGGCGCAACAAACTTCTCTCTGCTGAAACAAGCCGGAGATGTCGAA
GAGAATCCTGGACCGACCGAGTACAAGCCCACGGTGCGCCTCGCCACCCGCGACGACGTCCCCAGGGCCG
TACGCACCCTCGCCGCCGCGTTCGCCGACTACCCCGCCACGCGCCACACCGTCGATCCGGACCGCCACAT
CGAGCGGGTCACCGAGCTGCAAGAACTCTTCCTCACGCGCGTCGGGCTCGACATCGGCAAGGTGTGGGTC
GCGGACGACGGCGCCGCGGTGGCGGTCTGGACCACGCCGGAGAGCGTCGAAGCGGGGGCGGTGTTCGCCG
AGATCGGCCCGCGCATGGCCGAGTTGAGCGGTTCCCGGCTGGCCGCGCAGCAACAGATGGAAGGCCTCCT
GGCGCCGCACCGGCCCAAGGAGCCCGCGTGGTTCCTGGCCACCGTCGGAGTCTCGCCCGACCACCAGGGC
AAGGGTCTGGGCAGCGCCGTCGTGCTCCCCGGAGTGGAGGCGGCCGAGCGCGCCGGGGTGCCCGCCTTCC
TGGAGACCTCCGCGCCCCGCAACCTCCCCTTCTACGAGCGGCTCGGCTTCACCGTCACCGCCGACGTCGA
GGTGCCCGAAGGACCGCGCACCTGGTGCATGACCCGCAAGCCCGGTGCCTGAACGCGTTAAGTCGACAAT
CAACCTCTGGATTACAAAATTTGTGAAAGATTGACTGGTATTCTTAACTATGTTGCTCCTTTTACGCTAT
GTGGATACGCTGCTTTAATGCCTTTGTATCATGCTATTGCTTCCCGTATGGCTTTCATTTTCTCCTCCTT
GTATAAATCCTGGTTGCTGTCTCTTTATGAGGAGTTGTGGCCCGTTGTCAGGCAACGTGGCGTGGTGTGC
ACTGTGTTTGCTGACGCAACCCCCACTGGTTGGGGCATTGCCACCACCTGTCAGCTCCTTTCCGGGACTT
TCGCTTTCCCCCTCCCTATTGCCACGGCGGAACTCATCGCCGCCTGCCTTGCCCGCTGCTGGACAGGGGC
TCGGCTGTTGGGCACTGACAATTCCGTGGTGTTGTCGGGGAAATCATCGTCCTTTCCTTGGCTGCTCGCC
TGTGTTGCCACCTGGATTCTGCGCGGGACGTCCTTCTGCTACGTCCCTTCGGCCCTCAATCCAGCGGACC
TTCCTTCCCGCGGCCTGCTGCCGGCTCTGCGGCCTCTTCCGCGTCTTCGCCTTCGCCCTCAGACGAGTCG
GATCTCCCTTTGGGCCGCCTCCCCGCGTCGACTTTAAGACCAATGACTTACAAGGCAGCTGTAGATCTTA
GCCACTTTTTAAAAGAAAAGGGGGGACTGGAAGGGCTAATTCACTCCCAACGAAGACAAGATCTGCTTTT
TGCTTGTACTGGGTCTCTCTGGTTAGACCAGATCTGAGCCTGGGAGCTCTCTGGCTAACTAGGGAACCCA
CTGCTTAAGCCTCAATAAAGCTTGCCTTGAGTGCTTCAAGTAGTGTGTGCCCGTCTGTTGTGTGACTCTG
GTAACTAGAGATCCCTCAGACCCTTTTAGTCAGTGTGGAAAATCTCTAGCAGGGCCCGTTTAAACCCGCT
GATCAGCCTCGACTGTGCCTTCTAGTTGCCAGCCATCTGTTGTTTGCCCCTCCCCCGTGCCTTCCTTGAC
CCTGGAAGGTGCCACTCCCACTGTCCTTTCCTAATAAAATGAGGAAATTGCATCGCATTGTCTGAGTAGG
TGTCATTCTATTCTGGGGGGTGGGGTGGGGCAGGACAGCAAGGGGGAGGATTGGGAAGACAATAGCAGGC
ATGCTGGGGATGCGGTGGGCTCTATGGCTTCTGAGGCGGAAAGAACCAGCTGGGGCTCTAGGGGGTATCC
CC
[124 nt withheld, positions 8683-8806]
C
[91 nt withheld, positions 8808-8898]
A
[49 nt withheld, positions 8900-8948]
CCTTTGACGTTGGAGTCCACGTTCTTT
[37 nt withheld, positions 8976-9012]
ACCCTATCTCGGTCTATTCTTTTGATTTATAAGGGATTTTGCCGATTTCGGCCTATTGGTTAAAAAATGA
GCTGATTTAACAAAAATTTAACGCGAATTAATTCTGTGGAATGTGTGTCAGTTAGGGTGTGGAAAGTCCC
CAGGCTCCCCAGCAGGCAGAAGTATGCAAAGCATGCATCTCAATTAGTCAGCAACCAGGTGTGGAAAGTC
CCCAGGCTCCCCAGCAGGCAGAAGTATGCAAAGCATGCATCTCAATTAGTCAGCAACCATAGTCCCGCCC
CTAACTCCGCCCATCCCGCCCCTAACTCCGCCCAGTTCCGCCCATTCTCCGCCCCATGGCTGACTAATTT
TTTTTATTTATGCAGAGGCCGAGGCCGCCTCTGCCTCTGAGCTATTCCAGAAGTAGTGAGGAGGCTTTTT
TGGAGGCCTAGGCTTTTGCAAAAAGCTCCCGGGAGCTTGTATATCCATTTTCGGATCTGATCAGCACGTG
TTGACAATTAATCATCGGCATAGTATATCGGCATAGTATAATACGACAAGGTGAGGAACTAAACCATGGC
CAAGTTGACCAGTGCCGTTCCGGTGCTCACCGCGCGCGACGTCGCCGGAGCGGTCGAGTTCTGGACCGAC
CGGCTCGGGTTCTCCCGGGACTTCGTGGAGGACGACTTCGCCGGTGTGGTCCGGGACGACGTGACCCTGT
TCATCAGCGCGGTCCAGGACCAGGTGGTGCCGGACAACACCCTGGCCTGGGTGTGGGTGCGCGGCCTGGA
CGAGCTGTACGCCGAGTGGTCGGAGGTCGTGTCCACGAACTTCCGGGACGCCTCCGGGCCGGCCATGACC
GAGATCGGCGAGCAGCCGTGGGGGCGGGAGTTCGCCCTGCGCGACCCGGCCGGCAACTGCGTGCACTTCG
TGGCCGAGGAGCAGGACTGACACGTGCTACGAGATTTCGATTCCACCGCCGCCTTCTATGAAAGGTTGGG
CTTCGGAATCGTTTTCCGGGACGCCGGCTGGATGATCCTCCAGCGCGGGGATCTCATGCTGGAGTTCTTC
GCCCACCCCAACTTGTTTATTGCAGCTTATAATGGTTACAAATAAAGCAATAGCATCACAAATTTCACAA
ATAAAGCATTTTTTTCACTGCATTCTAGTTGTGGTTTGTCCAAACTCATCAATGTATCTTATCATGTCTG
TATACCGTCGACCTCTAGCTAGAGCTTGGCGTAATCATGGTCATAGCTGTTTCCTGTGTGAAATTGTTAT
CCGCTCACAATTCCACACAACATACGAGCCGGAAGCATAAAGTGTAAAGCCTGGGGTGCCTAATGAGTGA
GCTAACTCACATTAATTGCGTTGCGCTCACTGCCCGCTTTCCAGTCGGGAAACCTGTCGTGCCAGCTGCA
TTAATGAATCGGCCAACGCGCGGGGAGAGGCGGTTTGCGTATTGGGCGCTCTTCCGCTTCCTCGCTCACT
GACTCGCTGCGCTCGGTCGTTCGGCTGCGGCGAGCGGTATCAGCTCACTCAAAGGCGGTAATACGGTTAT
CCACAGAATCAGGGGATAACGCAGGAAAGAACATGTGAGCAAAAGGCCAGCAAAAGGCCAGGAACCGTAA
AAAGGCCGCGTTGCTGGCGTTTTTCCATAGGCTCCGCCCCCCTGACGAGCATCACAAAAATCGACGCTCA
AGTCAGAGGTGGCGAAACCCGACAGGACTATAAAGATACCAGGCGTTTCCCCCTGGAAGCTCCCTCGTGC
GCTCTCCTGTTCCGACCCTGCCGCTTACCGGATACCTGTCCGCCTTTCTCCCTTCGGGAAGCGTGGCGCT
TTCTCATAGCTCACGCTGTAGGTATCTCAGTTCGGTGTAGGTCGTTCGCTCCAAGCTGGGCTGTGTGCAC
GAACCCCCCGTTCAGCCCGACCGCTGCGCCTTATCCGGTAACTATCGTCTTGAGTCCAACCCGGTAAGAC
ACGACTTATCGCCACTGGCAGCAGCCACTGGTAACAGGATTAGCAGAGCGAGGTATGTAGGCGGTGCTAC
AGAGTTCTTGAAGTGGTGGCCTAACTACGGCTACACTAGAAGAACAGTATTTGGTATCTGCGCTCTGCTG
AAGCCAGTTACCTTCGGAAAAAGAGTTGGTAGCTCTTGATCCGGCAAACAAACCACCGCTGGTAGCGGTG
GTTTTTTTGTTTGCAAGCAGCAGATTACGCGCAGAAAAAAAGGATCTCAAGAAGATCCTTTGATCTTTTC
TACGGGGTCTGACGCTCAGTGGAACGAAAACTCACGTTAAGGGATTTTGGTCATGAGATTATCAAAAAGG
ATCTTCACCTAGATCCTTTTAAATTAAAAATGAAGTTTTAAATCAATCTAAAGTATATATGAGTAAACTT
GGTCTGACAGTTACCAATGCTTAATCAGTGAGGCACCTATCTCAGCGATCTGTCTATTTCGTTCATCCAT
AGTTGCCTGACTCCCCGTCGTGTAGATAACTACGATACGGGAGGGCTTACCATCTGGCCCCAGTGCTGCA
ATGATACCGCGAGACCCACGCTCACCGGCTCCAGATTTATCAGCAATAAACCAGCCAGCCGGAAGGGCCG
AGCGCAGAAGTGGTCCTGCAACTTTATCCGCCTCCATCCAGTCTATTAATTGTTGCCGGGAAGCTAGAGT
AAGTAGTTCGCCAGTTAATAGTTTGCGCAACGTTGTTGCCATTGCTACAGGCATCGTGGTGTCACGCTCG
TCGTTTGGTATGGCTTCATTCAGCTCCGGTTCCCAACGATCAAGGCGAGTTACATGATCCCCCATGTTGT
GCAAAAAAGCGGTTAGCTCCTTCGGTCCTCCGATCGTTGTCAGAAGTAAGTTGGCCGCAGTGTTATCACT
CATGGTTATGGCAGCACTGCATAATTCTCTTACTGTCATGCCATCCGTAAGATGCTTTTCTGTGACTGGT
GAGTACTCAACCAAGTCATTCTGAGAATAGTGTATGCGGCGACCGAGTTGCTCTTGCCCGGCGTCAATAC
GGGATAATACCGCGCCACATAGCAGAACTTTAAAAGTGCTCATCATTGGAAAACGTTCTTCGGGGCGAAA
ACTCTCAAGGATCTTACCGCTGTTGAGATCCAGTTCGATGTAACCCACTCGTGCACCCAACTGATCTTCA
GCATCTTTTACTTTCACCAGCGTTTCTGGGTGAGCAAAAACAGGAAGGCAAAATGCCGCAAAAAAGGGAA
TAAGGGCGACACGGAAATGTTGAATACTCATACTCTTCCTTTTTCAATATTATTGAAGCATTTATCAGGG
TTATTGTCTCATGAGCGGATACATATTTGAATGTATTTAGAAAAATAAACAAATAGGGGTTCCGCGCACA
TTTCCCCGAAAAGTGCCACCTGACGTCGACGGATCGGGAGATCTCCCGATCCCCTATGGTGCACTCTCAG
TACAATCTGCTCTGATGCCGCATAGTTAAGCCAGTATCTGCTCCCTGCTTGTGTGTTGGAGGTCGCTGAG
TAGTGCGCGAGCAAAATTTAAGCTACAACAAGGCAAGGCTTGACCGACAATTGCATGAAGAATCTGCTTA
GGGTTAGGCGTTTTGCGCTGCTTCGCGATGTACGGGCCAGATATACGCGTTGACATTGATTATTGACTAG
TTATTAATAGTAATCAATTACGGGGTCATTAGTTCATAGCCCATATATGGAGTTCCGCGTTACATAACTT
ACGGTAAATGGCCCGCCTGGCTGACCGCCCAACGACCCCCGCCCATTGACGTCAATAATGACGTATGTTC
CCATAGTAACGCCAATAGGGACTTTCCATTGACGTCAATGGGTGGAGTATTTACGGTAAACTGCCCACTT
GGCAGTACATCAAGTGTATCATATGCCAAGTACGCCCCCTATTGACGTCAATGACGGTAAATGGCCCGCC
TGGCATTATGCCCAGTACATGACCTTATGGGACTTTCCTACTTGGCAGTACATCTACGTATTAGTCATCG
CTATTACCATG
Features (pLannotate 1.2.2; 33 found; start..end, strand, type, name):
      1..200     +  promoter       CMV promoter: human cytomegalovirus (CMV) immediate early promoter
    218..398     +  LTR            5' LTR (truncated): truncated 5' long terminal repeat (LTR) from HIV-1
    445..570     +  misc_feature   HIV-1 Ψ: packaging signal of human immunodeficiency virus type 1
    554..917     +  CDS            HIV-1 gag (fragment): gag protein from human immunodeficiency virus 1; gag
   1063..1296    +  misc_feature   RRE: The Rev response element (RRE) of HIV-1 allows for Rev-dependent mRNA export from the nucleus to the cytoplasm.
   1673..1773    +  CDS            Rev (fragment): human immunodeficiency virus 1 (HIV-1) Rev protein; rev; enhances nuclear export of unspliced and incompletely spliced viral mRNAs
   1823..1940    +  misc_feature   cPPT/CTS: central polypurine tract and central termination sequence of HIV-1
   1991..2231    +  promoter       U6 promoter: RNA polymerase III promoter for human U6 snRNA
   2261..2336    +  misc_RNA       gRNA scaffold: guide RNA scaffold for the Streptococcus pyogenes CRISPR/Cas9 system
   2354..2372    +  CDS            small t antigen (fragment): SV40 (simian virus 40) small t antigen
   2398..2609    +  promoter       EF-1α core promoter: core promoter for human elongation factor EF-1α
   2634..6737    +  CDS            Cas9: Cas9 (Csn1) endonuclease from the Streptococcus pyogenes Type II CRISPR/Cas system generates RNA-guided double strand breaks in DNA
   6875..7472    +  CDS            PuroR (fragment): puromycin N-acetyltransferase; pac from Streptomyces; confers resistance to puromycin
   7488..8076    +  misc_feature   WPRE: woodchuck hepatitis virus posttranscriptional regulatory element
   8127..8146    +  misc_feature   cPPT/CTS (fragment): central polypurine tract and central termination sequence of HIV-1
   8148..8381    +  LTR            3' LTR (ΔU3): self-inactivating 3' long terminal repeat (LTR) from HIV-1
   8413..8637    +  polyA_signal   bGH poly(A) signal: bovine growth hormone polyadenylation signal
   8641..8662    +  promoter       SV40 promoter (fragment): SV40 enhancer and early promoter
   8683..9111    +  rep_origin     f1 ori (sequence partly withheld): f1 bacteriophage origin of replication; arrow indicates direction of (+) strand synthesis
   9125..9454    +  promoter       SV40 promoter: SV40 enhancer and early promoter
   9502..9549    +  promoter       EM7 promoter: synthetic bacterial promoter&nbsp
   9568..9942    +  CDS            BleoR: antibiotic-binding protein; Sh ble from Streptoalloteichus hindustanus; confers resistance to bleomycin, phleomycin, and Zeocin™
   9952..10077   +  CDS            ble (fragment): BLE_KLEPN - Experimental evidence at protein level: Swiss-Prot protein existence level 1. Binding protein with a strong affinity to the bleomycin family of antibiotics. Binds to CL990; an antimitotic-antibiotic compound. From Klebsiella pneumoniae.
  10072..10193   +  polyA_signal   SV40 poly(A) signal: SV40 polyadenylation signal
  10264..10286   -  protein_bind   lac operator (fragment): The lac repressor binds to the lac operator to inhibit transcription in E. coli. This inhibition can be relieved by adding lactose or isopropyl-β-D-thiogalactopyranoside (IPTG). lac repressor encoded by lacI
  10290..10320   -  promoter       lac promoter: promoter for the E. coli lac operon
  10335..10356   -  protein_bind   CAP binding site: CAP binding activates transcription in the presence of cAMP. E. coli catabolite activator protein
  10369..10461   -  CDS            lacI (fragment): lac repressor; lacI; The lac repressor binds to the lac operator to inhibit transcription in E. coli. This inhibition can be relieved by adding lactose or isopropyl-β-D-thiogalactopyranoside (IPTG).
  10644..11232   -  rep_origin     ori: high-copy-number ColE1/pMB1/pBR322/pUC origin of replication
  11403..12263   -  CDS            AmpR: β-lactamase; bla; confers resistance to ampicillin, carbenicillin, and related antibiotics
  12264..12368   -  promoter       AmpR promoter: bla
  12427..12479   -  misc_feature   bom (fragment): basis of mobility region from pBR322
  12634..13013   +  enhancer       CMV enhancer: human cytomegalovirus immediate early enhancer
