[The description below was written by a language model from this plasmid's Addgene catalogue record and pLannotate feature annotations shown in this document.]
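Description:
LentiCRISPR v2 mBAK is an all-in-one lentiviral CRISPR/Cas9 vector built on the pLentiCRISPRv2 backbone and carrying a single guide RNA directed against mouse Bak1 (BAK), a pro-apoptotic Bcl-2 family member. Its stated purpose is CRISPR-mediated deletion of murine BAK. In bacteria the 13 kb plasmid replicates from a high-copy ColE1/pUC-type origin and is selected through the AmpR β-lactamase gene. An f1 origin is also present. The backbone outside the viral region additionally holds an SV40/EM7-driven BleoR cassette with an SV40 poly(A) signal, which is not packaged into virus.

The transfer cassette is third-generation in layout. A CMV enhancer/promoter replaces the U3 region upstream of a truncated HIV-1 5' LTR, so genomic RNA can be produced in packaging cells. It is followed by the Ψ packaging signal with a short gag fragment, the RRE for Rev-dependent nuclear export, and the cPPT/CTS. The cassette ends in a self-inactivating ΔU3 3' LTR followed by a bGH poly(A) signal.

Between the LTRs, a human U6 RNA polymerase III promoter drives the Bak1-targeting spacer fused to the Streptococcus pyogenes gRNA scaffold. A separate EF-1α core promoter expresses S. pyogenes Cas9 with a puromycin N-acetyltransferase coding sequence downstream, and a WPRE enhances transcript expression. The table does not annotate the element linking Cas9 to PuroR, and the cloning sites used for the guide are recorded as unknown. Transduced mouse cells can therefore be selected with puromycin while Cas9 and the guide introduce double-strand breaks in Bak1, yielding BAK-deficient cells for studies of mitochondrial apoptosis.
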