Addgene plasmid #129578: LentiCRISPR v2 mBAK
Purpose: CRISPR deletion of murine BAK
Depositing lab: Stephen Tait. Depositing organization: University of Glasgow. Publication: Mito-priming as a method to engineer Bcl-2 addiction. Lopez J, Bessou M, Riley JS, Giampazolias E, Todt F, Rochegue T, Oberst A, Green DR, Edlich F, Ichim G, Tait SW. Nat Commun. 2016 Feb 2;7:10538. doi: 10.1038/ncomms10538. PubMed 26833356.
Backbone
  Vector backbone: pLentiCRISPRv2
  Vector type: Mammalian Expression, Lentiviral
Growth in bacteria
  Bacterial resistance: Ampicillin, 100 μg/mL
  Growth temperature: 37°C
  Growth strain: NEB Stable
  Copy number: High Copy
Gene/Insert
  Gene/Insert name: gRNA vs murine BAK
  gRNA/shRNA sequence: GCGCTACGACACAGAGTTCC
  Species: M. musculus (mouse)
  Mutation: None
  Entrez Gene: Bak1 (a.k.a. Bak, N-BAK1, N-Bak)
  Cloning method: Restriction Enzyme; 5′ cloning site Unknown (unknown if destroyed); 3′ cloning site Unknown (unknown if destroyed)
Terms and licenses: Academic/Nonprofit Terms; Industry Terms: Not Available to Industry
How to cite: LentiCRISPR v2 mBAK was a gift from Stephen Tait (Addgene plasmid # 129578 ; http://n2t.net/addgene:129578 ; RRID:Addgene_129578)
